>Addgene plasmid #168532 | pDONR223 SARS-CoV-1 S_nostop | addgene full sequence | sequence record 333051 | Addgene NGS Result
GTAAAACGACGGCCAGTCTTAAGCTCGGGCCCCAAATAATGATTTTATTTTGACTGATAGTGACCTGTTC
GTTGCAACAAATTGATGAGCAATGCTTTTTTATAATGCCAACTTTGTACAAAAAAGTTGGCATGTTTATT
TTCTTATTATTTCTTACTCTCACTAGTGGTAGTGACCTTGACCGGTGCACCACTTTTGATGATGTTCAAG
CTCCTAATTACACTCAACATACTTCATCTATGAGGGGGGTTTACTATCCTGATGAAATTTTTAGATCAGA
CACTCTTTATTTAACTCAGGATTTATTTCTTCCATTTTATTCTAATGTTACAGGGTTTCATACTATTAAT
CATACGTTTGGCAACCCTGTCATACCTTTTAAGGATGGTATTTATTTTGCTGCCACAGAGAAATCAAATG
TTGTCCGTGGTTGGGTTTTTGGTTCTACCATGAACAACAAGTCACAGTCGGTGATTATTATTAACAATTC
TACTAATGTTGTTATACGAGCATGTAACTTTGAATTGTGTGACAACCCTTTCTTTGCTGTTTCTAAACCC
ATGGGTACACAGACACATACTATGATATTCGATAATGCATTTAATTGCACTTTCGAGTACATATCTGATG
CCTTTTCGCTTGATGTTTCAGAAAAGTCAGGTAATTTTAAACACTTACGAGAGTTTGTGTTTAAAAATAA
AGATGGGTTTCTCTATGTTTATAAGGGCTATCAACCTATAGATGTAGTTCGTGATCTACCTTCTGGTTTT
AACACTTTGAAACCTATTTTTAAGTTGCCTCTTGGTATTAACATTACAAATTTTAGAGCCATTCTTACAG
CCTTTTCACCTGCTCAAGACATTTGGGGCACGTCAGCTGCAGCCTATTTTGTTGGCTATTTAAAGCCAAC
TACATTTATGCTCAAGTATGATGAAAATGGTACAATCACAGATGCTGTTGATTGTTCTCAAAATCCACTT
GCTGAACTCAAATGCTCTGTTAAGAGCTTTGAGATTGACAAAGGAATTTACCAGACCTCTAATTTCAGGG
TTGTTCCCTCAGGAGATGTTGTGAGATTCCCTAATATTACAAACTTGTGTCCTTTTGGAGAGGTTTTTAA
TGCTACTAAATTCCCTTCTGTCTATGCATGGGAGAGAAAAAAAATTTCTAATTGTGTTGCTGATTACTCT
GTGCTCTACAACTCAACATTTTTTTCAACCTTTAAGTGCTATGGCGTTTCTGCCACTAAGTTGAATGATC
TTTGCTTCTCCAATGTCTATGCAGATTCTTTTGTAGTCAAGGGAGATGATGTAAGACAAATAGCGCCAGG
ACAAACTGGTGTTATTGCTGATTATAATTATAAATTGCCAGATGATTTCATGGGTTGTGTCCTTGCTTGG
AATACTAGGAACATTGATGCTACTTCAACTGGTAATTATAATTATAAATATAGGTATCTTAGACATGGCA
AGCTTAGGCCCTTTGAGAGAGACATATCTAATGTGCCTTTCTCCCCTGATGGCAAACCTTGCACCCCACC
TGCTCTTAATTGTTATTGGCCATTAAATGATTATGGTTTTTACACCACTACTGGCATTGGCTACCAACCT
TACAGAGTTGTAGTACTTTCTTTTGAACTTTTAAATGCACCGGCCACGGTTTGTGGACCAAAATTATCCA
CTGACCTTATTAAGAACCAGTGTGTCAATTTTAATTTTAATGGACTCACTGGTACTGGTGTGTTAACTCC
TTCTTCAAAGAGATTTCAACCATTTCAACAATTTGGCCGTGATGTTTCTGATTTCACTGATTCCGTTCGA
GATCCTAAAACATCTGAAATATTAGACATTTCACCTTGCGCTTTTGGGGGTGTAAGTGTAATTACACCTG
GAACAAATGCTTCATCTGAAGTTGCTGTTCTATATCAAGATGTTAACTGCACTGATGTTTCTACAGCAAT
TCATGCAGATCAACTCACACCAGCTTGGCGCATATATTCTACTGGAAACAATGTATTCCAGACTCAAGCA
GGCTGTCTTATAGGAGCTGAGCATGTCGACACTTCTTATGAGTGCGACATTCCTATTGGAGCTGGCATTT
GTGCTAGTTACCATACAGTTTCTTTATTACGTAGTACTAGCCAAAAATCTATTGTGGCTTATACTATGTC
TTTAGGTGCTGATAGTTCAATTGCTTACTCTAATAACACCATTGCTATACCTACTAACTTTTCAATTAGC
ATTACTACAGAAGTAATGCCTGTTTCTATGGCTAAAACCTCCGTAGATTGTAATATGTACATCTGCGGAG
ATTCTACTGAATGTGCTAATTTGCTTCTCCAATATGGTAGCTTTTGCACACAACTAAATCGTGCACTCTC
AGGTATTGCTGCTGAACAGGATCGCAACACACGTGAAGTGTTCGCTCAAGTCAAACAAATGTACAAAACC
CCAACTTTGAAATATTTTGGTGGTTTTAATTTTTCACAAATATTACCTGACCCTCTAAAGCCAACTAAGA
GGTCTTTTATTGAGGACTTGCTCTTTAATAAGGTGACACTCGCTGATGCTGGCTTCATGAAGCAATATGG
CGAATGCCTAGGTGATATTAATGCTAGAGATCTCATTTGTGCGCAGAAGTTCAATGGACTTACAGTGTTG
CCACCTCTGCTCACTGATGATATGATTGCTGCCTACACTGCTGCTCTAGTTAGTGGTACTGCCACTGCTG
GATGGACATTTGGTGCTGGCGCTGCTCTTCAAATACCTTTTGCTATGCAAATGGCATATAGGTTCAATGG
CATTGGAGTTACCCAAAATGTTCTCTATGAGAACCAAAAACAAATCGCCAACCAATTTAACAAGGCGATT
AGTCAAATTCAAGAATCACTTACAACAACATCAACTGCATTGGGCAAGCTGCAAGACGTTGTTAACCAGA
ATGCTCAAGCATTAAACACACTTGTTAAACAACTTAGCTCTAATTTTGGTGCAATTTCAAGTGTGCTAAA
TGATATCCTTTCGCGACTTGATAAAGTCGAGGCGGAGGTACAAATTGACAGGTTAATTACAGGCAGACTT
CAAAGCCTTCAAACCTATGTAACACAACAACTAATCAGGGCTGCTGAAATCAGGGCTTCTGCTAATCTTG
CTGCTACTAAAATGTCTGAGTGTGTTCTTGGACAATCAAAAAGAGTTGACTTTTGTGGAAAGGGCTACCA
CCTTATGTCCTTCCCACAAGCAGCCCCGCATGGTGTTGTCTTCCTACATGTCACGTATGTGCCATCCCAG
GAGAGGAACTTCACCACAGCGCCAGCAATTTGTCATGAAGGCAAAGCATACTTCCCTCGTGAAGGTGTTT
TTGTGTTTAATGGCACTTCTTGGTTTATTACACAGAGGAACTTCTTTTCTCCACAAATAATTACTACAGA
CAATACATTTGTCTCAGGAAATTGTGATGTCGTTATTGGCATCATTAACAACACAGTTTATGATCCTCTG
CAACCTGAGCTTGACTCATTCAAAGAAGAGCTGGACAAGTACTTCAAAAATCATACATCACCAGATGTTG
ATCTTGGCGACATTTCAGGCATTAACGCTTCTGTCGTCAACATTCAAAAAGAAATTGACCGCCTCAATGA
GGTCGCTAAAAATTTAAATGAATCACTCATTGACCTTCAAGAATTGGGAAAATATGAGCAATATATTAAA
TGGCCTTGGTATGTTTGGCTCGGCTTCATTGCTGGACTAATTGCCATCGTCATGGTTACAATCTTGCTTT
GTTGCATGACTAGTTGTTGCAGTTGCCTCAAGGGTGCATGCTCTTGTGGTTCTTGCTGCAAGTTTGATGA
GGATGACTCTGAGCCAGTTCTCAAGGGTGTCAAATTACATTACACATACCCAACTTTCTTGTACAAAGTT
GGCATTATAAGAAAGCATTGCTTATCAATTTGTTGCAACGAACAGGTCACTATCAGTCAAAATAAAATCA
TTATTTGCCATCCAGCTGATATCCCCTATAGTGAGTCGTATTACATGGTCATAGCTGTTTCCTGGCAGCT
CTGGCCCGTGTCTCAAAATCTCTGATGTTACATTGCACAAGATAAAAATATATCATCATGCCTCCTCTAG
ACCAGCCAGGACAGAAATGCCTCGACTTCGCTGCTACCCAAGGTTGCCGGGTGACGCACACCGTGGAAAC
GGATGAAGGCACGAACCCAGTGGACATAAGCCTGTTCGGTTCGTAAGCTGTAATGCAAGTAGCGTATGCG
CTCACGCAACTGGTCCAGAACCTTGACCGAACGCAGCGGTGGTAACGGCGCAGTGGCGGTTTTCATGGCT
TGTTATGACTGTTTTTTTGGGGTACAGTCTATGCCTCGGGCATCCAAGCAGCAAGCGCGTTACGCCGTGG
GTCGATGTTTGATGTTATGGAGCAGCAACGATGTTACGCAGCAGGGCAGTCGCCCTAAAACAAAGTTAAA
CATTATGAGGGAAGCGGTGATCGCCGAAGTATCGACTCAACTATCAGAGGTAGTTGGCGTCATCGAGCGC
CATCTCGAACCGACGTTGCTGGCCGTACATTTGTACGGCTCCGCAGTGGATGGCGGCCTGAAGCCACACA
GTGATATTGATTTGCTGGTTACGGTGACCGTAAGGCTTGATGAAACAACGCGGCGAGCTTTGATCAACGA
CCTTTTGGAAACTTCGGCTTCCCCTGGAGAGAGCGAGATTCTCCGCGCTGTAGAAGTCACCATTGTTGTG
CACGACGACATCATTCCGTGGCGTTATCCAGCTAAGCGCGAACTGCAATTTGGAGAATGGCAGCGCAATG
ACATTCTTGCAGGTATCTTCGAGCCAGCCACGATCGACATTGATCTGGCTATCTTGCTGACAAAAGCAAG
AGAACATAGCGTTGCCTTGGTAGGTCCAGCGGCGGAGGAACTCTTTGATCCGGTTCCTGAACAGGATCTA
TTTGAGGCGCTAAATGAAACCTTAACGCTATGGAACTCGCCGCCCGACTGGGCTGGCGATGAGCGAAATG
TAGTGCTTACGTTGTCCCGCATTTGGTACAGCGCAGTAACCGGCAAAATCGCGCCGAAGGATGTCGCTGC
CGACTGGGCAATGGAGCGCCTGCCGGCCCAGTATCAGCCCGTCATACTTGAAGCTAGACAGGCTTATCTT
GGACAAGAAGAAGATCGCTTGGCCTCGCGCGCAGATCAGTTGGAAGAATTTGTCCACTACGTGAAAGGCG
AGATCACCAAGGTAGTCGGCAAATAACCCTCGAGCCACCCATGACCAAAATCCCTTAACGTGAGTTACGC
GTCGTTCCACTGAGCGTCAGACCCCGTAGAAAAGATCAAAGGATCTTCTTGAGATCCTTTTTTTCTGCGC
GTAATCTGCTGCTTGCAAACAAAAAAACCACCGCTACCAGCGGTGGTTTGTTTGCCGGATCAAGAGCTAC
CAACTCTTTTTCCGAAGGTAACTGGCTTCAGCAGAGCGCAGATACCAAATACTGTTCTTCTAGTGTAGCC
GTAGTTAGGCCACCACTTCAAGAACTCTGTAGCACCGCCTACATACCTCGCTCTGCTAATCCTGTTACCA
GTGGCTGCTGCCAGTGGCGATAAGTCGTGTCTTACCGGGTTGGACTCAAGACGATAGTTACCGGATAAGG
CGCAGCGGTCGGGCTGAACGGGGGGTTCGTGCACACAGCCCAGCTTGGAGCGAACGACCTACACCGAACT
GAGATACCTACAGCGTGAGCTATGAGAAAGCGCCACGCTTCCCGAAGGGAGAAAGGCGGACAGGTATCCG
GTAAGCGGCAGGGTCGGAACAGGAGAGCGCACGAGGGAGCTTCCAGGGGGAAACGCCTGGTATCTTTATA
GTCCTGTCGGGTTTCGCCACCTCTGACTTGAGCGTCGATTTTTGTGATGCTCGTCAGGGGGGCGGAGCCT
ATGGAAAAACGCCAGCAACGCGGCCTTTTTACGGTTCCTGGCCTTTTGCTGGCCTTTTGCTCACATGTTC
TTTCCTGCGTTATCCCCTGATTCTGTGGATAACCGTATTACCGCCTTTGAGTGAGCTGATACCGCTCGCC
GCAGCCGAACGACCGAGCGCAGCGAGTCAGTGAGCGAGGAAGCGGAAGAGCGCCCAATACGCAAACCGCC
TCTCCCCGCGCGTTGGCCGATTCATTAATGCAGCTGGCACGACAGGTTTCCCGACTGGAAAGCGGGCAGT
GAGCGCAACGCAATTAATACGCGTACCGCTAGCCAGGAAGAGTTTGTAGAAACGCAAAAAGGCCATCCGT
CAGGATGGCCTTCTGCTTAGTTTGATGCCTGGCAGTTTATGGCGGGCGTCCTGCCCGCCACCCTCCGGGC
CGTTGCTTCACAACGTTCAAATCCGCTCCCGGCGGATTTGTCCTACTCAGGAGAGCGTTCACCGACAAAC
AACAGATAAAACGAAAGGCCCAGTCTTCCGACTGAGCCTTTCGTTTTATTTGATGCCTGGCAGTTCCCTA
CTCTCGCGTTAACGCTAGCATGGATGTTTTCCCAGTCACGACGTT
Features (pLannotate 1.2.2; 12 found; start..end, strand, type, name):
     34..129     +  protein_bind   attL3: mutant version of attL; recombination site for the Gateway® LR reaction LR Clonase™
    132..3896    +  CDS            S: SPIKE_SARS - Experimental evidence at protein level: Swiss-Prot protein existence level 1. [Spike protein S2']: Acts as a viral fusion peptide which is unmasked following S2 cleavage occurring upon virus endocytosis. From Severe acute respiratory syndrome coronavirus (SARS-CoV).
   3898..3997    -  protein_bind   attL2: mutant version of attL; recombination site for the Gateway® LR reaction LR Clonase™
   4015..4033    -  promoter       T7 promoter: promoter for bacteriophage T7 RNA polymerase
   4223..4246    +  promoter       Pc promoter (fragment): intI1 (promoter lies within the coding sequence); class 1 integron promoter
   4422..4478    +  CDS            GmR (fragment): gentamycin acetyltransferase; aacC1; confers resistance to gentamycin
   4485..5276    +  CDS            SmR: aminoglycoside adenylyltransferase (Murphy, 1985); aadA; confers resistance to spectinomycin and streptomycin
   5369..5957    +  rep_origin     ori: high-copy-number ColE1/pMB1/pBR322/pUC origin of replication
   6140..6232    +  CDS            lacI (fragment): lac repressor; lacI; The lac repressor binds to the lac operator to inhibit transcription in E. coli. This inhibition can be relieved by adding lactose or isopropyl-β-D-thiogalactopyranoside (IPTG).
   6287..6314    -  terminator     rrnB T2 terminator: transcription terminator T2 from the E. coli rrnB gene
   6446..6489    +  terminator     rrnB T1 terminator: Escherichia coli rrnB; transcription terminator T1 from the E. coli rrnB gene
   6536..17      -  CDS            lacZα (fragment) (across the origin): LacZα fragment of β-galactosidase; lacZ fragment
