[The description below was written by a language model from this plasmid's Addgene catalogue record and pLannotate feature annotations shown in this document.]
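Description:
pDONR223 SARS-CoV-1 S_nostop is a Gateway Entry clone that carries the spike (S) coding sequence of SARS-CoV (SARS-CoV-1) in the pDONR223 backbone. It is a bacterial cloning plasmid rather than an expression vector. Propagation in E. coli relies on a high-copy ColE1/pUC-type origin, and selection uses the aadA (SmR) aminoglycoside adenylyltransferase gene, which confers spectinomycin and streptomycin resistance. Fragments of an integron Pc promoter and a gentamicin-resistance gene lie just upstream of aadA. The sequenced plasmid is 6,555 nt, and short annotated fragments of lacI and lacZα appear to be backbone remnants with no evident function.

The 3,765 bp S open reading frame is flanked by two attL-type recombination sites, the substrates for an LR Clonase reaction. The automated annotation labels the upstream site attL3 and the downstream one attL2. pDONR223 Entry clones normally carry attL1 and attL2, so the upstream label may be a misassignment among closely related att variants. rrnB T1 and T2 terminators sit upstream of the cassette and shield the insert from read-through transcription. A T7 promoter lies just beyond the downstream att site and points back toward the insert, and M13 forward and reverse primer sites are recorded for sequencing. No promoter positioned to drive sense expression of S is annotated.

The "nostop" designation indicates that the ORF lacks its native stop codon. After transfer into a Destination vector, the spike protein can therefore be fused in frame to C-terminal tags or reporters supplied by that vector. The clone belongs to a collection of human coronavirus coding sequences built as a flexible resource for shuttling viral ORFs into diverse expression and assay systems.
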