Addgene plasmid #168532: pDONR223 SARS-CoV-1 S_nostop
Purpose: Gateway-compatible Entry vector
Depositing lab: Fritz Roth. Depositing organization: Sinai Health System. Publication: A resource of human coronavirus protein-coding sequences in a flexible, multipurpose Gateway Entry clone collection. Weller B, Lin CW, Pogoutse O, Sauer M, Marin-de la Rosa N, Strobel A, Young V, Knapp JJ, Rayhan A, Falter C, Kim DK, Roth FP, Falter-Braun P. G3 (Bethesda). 2023 Jul 5;13(7):jkad105. doi: 10.1093/g3journal/jkad105. PubMed 37267226.
Backbone
  Vector backbone: pDONR223
  Backbone manufacturer: Rual et al, Genome Res. 14:2128-2135, 2004.
  Backbone size w/o insert (bp): 5005
  Vector type: Other
Growth in bacteria
  Bacterial resistance: Spectinomycin, 50 μg/mL
  Growth temperature: 37°C
  Growth strain: DH5alpha
  Copy number: Unknown
Gene/Insert
  Gene/Insert name: S
  Species: Other
  Insert size (bp): 3765
  Entrez Gene: S (a.k.a. sars2, E2)
  Cloning method: Gateway Cloning
  Sequencing primers: 5′ m13-For; 3′ m13-Rev
Resource information
  A portion of this plasmid was derived from a plasmid made by: Falter-Braun Lab
Terms and licenses: Academic/Nonprofit Terms; Industry Terms
How to cite: pDONR223 SARS-CoV-1 S_nostop was a gift from Fritz Roth (Addgene plasmid # 168532 ; http://n2t.net/addgene:168532 ; RRID:Addgene_168532)
