>Addgene plasmid #168532 | pDONR223 SARS-CoV-1 S_nostop | depositor partial sequence | sequence record 326741 | Inserted CDS without stop codon
ATGTTTATTTTCTTATTATTTCTTACTCTCACTAGTGGTAGTGACCTTGACCGGTGCACCACTTTTGATG
ATGTTCAAGCTCCTAATTACACTCAACATACTTCATCTATGAGGGGGGTTTACTATCCTGATGAAATTTT
TAGATCAGACACTCTTTATTTAACTCAGGATTTATTTCTTCCATTTTATTCTAATGTTACAGGGTTTCAT
ACTATTAATCATACGTTTGGCAACCCTGTCATACCTTTTAAGGATGGTATTTATTTTGCTGCCACAGAGA
AATCAAATGTTGTCCGTGGTTGGGTTTTTGGTTCTACCATGAACAACAAGTCACAGTCGGTGATTATTAT
TAACAATTCTACTAATGTTGTTATACGAGCATGTAACTTTGAATTGTGTGACAACCCTTTCTTTGCTGTT
TCTAAACCCATGGGTACACAGACACATACTATGATATTCGATAATGCATTTAATTGCACTTTCGAGTACA
TATCTGATGCCTTTTCGCTTGATGTTTCAGAAAAGTCAGGTAATTTTAAACACTTACGAGAGTTTGTGTT
TAAAAATAAAGATGGGTTTCTCTATGTTTATAAGGGCTATCAACCTATAGATGTAGTTCGTGATCTACCT
TCTGGTTTTAACACTTTGAAACCTATTTTTAAGTTGCCTCTTGGTATTAACATTACAAATTTTAGAGCCA
TTCTTACAGCCTTTTCACCTGCTCAAGACATTTGGGGCACGTCAGCTGCAGCCTATTTTGTTGGCTATTT
AAAGCCAACTACATTTATGCTCAAGTATGATGAAAATGGTACAATCACAGATGCTGTTGATTGTTCTCAA
AATCCACTTGCTGAACTCAAATGCTCTGTTAAGAGCTTTGAGATTGACAAAGGAATTTACCAGACCTCTA
ATTTCAGGGTTGTTCCCTCAGGAGATGTTGTGAGATTCCCTAATATTACAAACTTGTGTCCTTTTGGAGA
GGTTTTTAATGCTACTAAATTCCCTTCTGTCTATGCATGGGAGAGAAAAAAAATTTCTAATTGTGTTGCT
GATTACTCTGTGCTCTACAACTCAACATTTTTTTCAACCTTTAAGTGCTATGGCGTTTCTGCCACTAAGT
TGAATGATCTTTGCTTCTCCAATGTCTATGCAGATTCTTTTGTAGTCAAGGGAGATGATGTAAGACAAAT
AGCGCCAGGACAAACTGGTGTTATTGCTGATTATAATTATAAATTGCCAGATGATTTCATGGGTTGTGTC
CTTGCTTGGAATACTAGGAACATTGATGCTACTTCAACTGGTAATTATAATTATAAATATAGGTATCTTA
GACATGGCAAGCTTAGGCCCTTTGAGAGAGACATATCTAATGTGCCTTTCTCCCCTGATGGCAAACCTTG
CACCCCACCTGCTCTTAATTGTTATTGGCCATTAAATGATTATGGTTTTTACACCACTACTGGCATTGGC
TACCAACCTTACAGAGTTGTAGTACTTTCTTTTGAACTTTTAAATGCACCGGCCACGGTTTGTGGACCAA
AATTATCCACTGACCTTATTAAGAACCAGTGTGTCAATTTTAATTTTAATGGACTCACTGGTACTGGTGT
GTTAACTCCTTCTTCAAAGAGATTTCAACCATTTCAACAATTTGGCCGTGATGTTTCTGATTTCACTGAT
TCCGTTCGAGATCCTAAAACATCTGAAATATTAGACATTTCACCTTGCGCTTTTGGGGGTGTAAGTGTAA
TTACACCTGGAACAAATGCTTCATCTGAAGTTGCTGTTCTATATCAAGATGTTAACTGCACTGATGTTTC
TACAGCAATTCATGCAGATCAACTCACACCAGCTTGGCGCATATATTCTACTGGAAACAATGTATTCCAG
ACTCAAGCAGGCTGTCTTATAGGAGCTGAGCATGTCGACACTTCTTATGAGTGCGACATTCCTATTGGAG
CTGGCATTTGTGCTAGTTACCATACAGTTTCTTTATTACGTAGTACTAGCCAAAAATCTATTGTGGCTTA
TACTATGTCTTTAGGTGCTGATAGTTCAATTGCTTACTCTAATAACACCATTGCTATACCTACTAACTTT
TCAATTAGCATTACTACAGAAGTAATGCCTGTTTCTATGGCTAAAACCTCCGTAGATTGTAATATGTACA
TCTGCGGAGATTCTACTGAATGTGCTAATTTGCTTCTCCAATATGGTAGCTTTTGCACACAACTAAATCG
TGCACTCTCAGGTATTGCTGCTGAACAGGATCGCAACACACGTGAAGTGTTCGCTCAAGTCAAACAAATG
TACAAAACCCCAACTTTGAAATATTTTGGTGGTTTTAATTTTTCACAAATATTACCTGACCCTCTAAAGC
CAACTAAGAGGTCTTTTATTGAGGACTTGCTCTTTAATAAGGTGACACTCGCTGATGCTGGCTTCATGAA
GCAATATGGCGAATGCCTAGGTGATATTAATGCTAGAGATCTCATTTGTGCGCAGAAGTTCAATGGACTT
ACAGTGTTGCCACCTCTGCTCACTGATGATATGATTGCTGCCTACACTGCTGCTCTAGTTAGTGGTACTG
CCACTGCTGGATGGACATTTGGTGCTGGCGCTGCTCTTCAAATACCTTTTGCTATGCAAATGGCATATAG
GTTCAATGGCATTGGAGTTACCCAAAATGTTCTCTATGAGAACCAAAAACAAATCGCCAACCAATTTAAC
AAGGCGATTAGTCAAATTCAAGAATCACTTACAACAACATCAACTGCATTGGGCAAGCTGCAAGACGTTG
TTAACCAGAATGCTCAAGCATTAAACACACTTGTTAAACAACTTAGCTCTAATTTTGGTGCAATTTCAAG
TGTGCTAAATGATATCCTTTCGCGACTTGATAAAGTCGAGGCGGAGGTACAAATTGACAGGTTAATTACA
GGCAGACTTCAAAGCCTTCAAACCTATGTAACACAACAACTAATCAGGGCTGCTGAAATCAGGGCTTCTG
CTAATCTTGCTGCTACTAAAATGTCTGAGTGTGTTCTTGGACAATCAAAAAGAGTTGACTTTTGTGGAAA
GGGCTACCACCTTATGTCCTTCCCACAAGCAGCCCCGCATGGTGTTGTCTTCCTACATGTCACGTATGTG
CCATCCCAGGAGAGGAACTTCACCACAGCGCCAGCAATTTGTCATGAAGGCAAAGCATACTTCCCTCGTG
AAGGTGTTTTTGTGTTTAATGGCACTTCTTGGTTTATTACACAGAGGAACTTCTTTTCTCCACAAATAAT
TACTACAGACAATACATTTGTCTCAGGAAATTGTGATGTCGTTATTGGCATCATTAACAACACAGTTTAT
GATCCTCTGCAACCTGAGCTTGACTCATTCAAAGAAGAGCTGGACAAGTACTTCAAAAATCATACATCAC
CAGATGTTGATCTTGGCGACATTTCAGGCATTAACGCTTCTGTCGTCAACATTCAAAAAGAAATTGACCG
CCTCAATGAGGTCGCTAAAAATTTAAATGAATCACTCATTGACCTTCAAGAATTGGGAAAATATGAGCAA
TATATTAAATGGCCTTGGTATGTTTGGCTCGGCTTCATTGCTGGACTAATTGCCATCGTCATGGTTACAA
TCTTGCTTTGTTGCATGACTAGTTGTTGCAGTTGCCTCAAGGGTGCATGCTCTTGTGGTTCTTGCTGCAA
GTTTGATGAGGATGACTCTGAGCCAGTTCTCAAGGGTGTCAAATTACATTACACA
